Addgene plasmid #223753: pETDuet1_NIX(1-182aa)-THROMBIN-GST (E72A/L75A/D77A/E81A; deltaWIPI2)
Purpose: Expression of recombinant protein for purification
Depositing lab: Sascha Martens. Depositing organization: University of Vienna. Publication: Reconstitution of BNIP3/NIX-mitophagy initiation reveals hierarchical flexibility of the autophagy machinery. Adriaenssens E, Schaar S, Cook ASI, Stuke JFM, Sawa-Makarska J, Nguyen TN, Ren X, Schuschnig M, Romanov J, Khuu G, Uoselis L, Lazarou M, Hummer G, Hurley JH, Martens S. Nat Cell Biol. 2025 Jul 25. doi: 10.1038/s41556-025-01712-y. PubMed 40715440.
Backbone
  Vector backbone: pET-Duet
  Vector type: Bacterial Expression
Growth in bacteria
  Bacterial resistance: Ampicillin, 100 μg/mL
  Growth temperature: 37°C
  Growth strain: DH5alpha
  Copy number: Unknown
Gene/Insert
  Gene/Insert name: NIX (BNIP3L) soluble part
  Species: H. sapiens (human)
  Mutation: expresses aa 1-182, with E72A/L75A/D77A/E81A; deletion of WIPI2
  Entrez Gene: BNIP3L (a.k.a. BNIP3a, NIP3L, NIX)
  Tag / fusion protein: Thrombin cleavage-GST (C terminal on insert)
  Cloning method: Gibson Cloning
Terms and licenses: Academic/Nonprofit Terms; Industry Terms: Not Available to Industry
Depositor comments: Internal #: SMc2160 . Please visit https://doi.org/10.1101/2024.08.28.609967 for bioRxiv preprint.
How to cite: pETDuet1_NIX(1-182aa)-THROMBIN-GST (E72A/L75A/D77A/E81A; deltaWIPI2) was a gift from Sascha Martens (Addgene plasmid # 223753 ; http://n2t.net/addgene:223753 ; RRID:Addgene_223753)
