[The description below was written by a language model from this plasmid's Addgene catalogue record and pLannotate feature annotations shown in this document.]
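Description:
pETDuet1_NIX(1-182aa)-THROMBIN-GST (E72A/L75A/D77A/E81A; deltaWIPI2) is a 6.6 kb bacterial expression plasmid built on the pET-Duet backbone for producing a recombinant human mitophagy receptor fragment in E. coli. It replicates from a ColE1/pBR322-type origin accompanied by the rop gene and bom region, is selected with ampicillin through the β-lactamase (AmpR) cassette, and also carries an f1 phage origin. The short tetracycline-resistance fragments in the annotation are non-functional backbone remnants. A lacI gene with its own promoter supplies lac repressor, so the T7 promoter/lac operator units stay repressed until induced with IPTG in a host that provides T7 RNA polymerase.

As is typical of Duet vectors, two T7 promoter–lac operator units are present. No coding sequence is annotated after the first one, which has the T7 gene 10 ribosome binding site, so the first cloning site appears to be empty. The insert lies downstream of the second unit. It encodes the soluble cytosolic portion of human NIX (BNIP3L), residues 1–182, followed by a thrombin cleavage site and a C-terminal Schistosoma japonicum GST, and was assembled by Gibson cloning. The S-tag and a small T7 gene 10-derived fragment annotated between GST and the T7 terminator are backbone sequence, and the record does not indicate whether they are translated.

The NIX fragment carries four alanine substitutions (E72A, L75A, D77A, E81A), labelled by the depositor as "deltaWIPI2", which presumably denotes loss of WIPI2 binding. The stated purpose is expression of recombinant protein for purification. GST allows glutathione-affinity capture or immobilisation, and thrombin can release untagged NIX. The associated publication concerns reconstitution of BNIP3/NIX mitophagy initiation.
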