Features (pLannotate 1.2.2; 22 found; start..end, strand, type, name):
      3..27      +  protein_bind   lac operator: The lac repressor binds to the lac operator to inhibit transcription in E. coli. This inhibition can be relieved by adding lactose or isopropyl-β-D-thiogalactopyranoside (IPTG). lac repressor encoded by lacI
     42..64      +  RBS            RBS: efficient ribosome binding site from bacteriophage T7 gene 10 (Olins and Rangwala, 1989)
    214..232     +  promoter       T7 promoter: promoter for bacteriophage T7 RNA polymerase
    233..257     +  protein_bind   lac operator: The lac repressor binds to the lac operator to inhibit transcription in E. coli. This inhibition can be relieved by adding lactose or isopropyl-β-D-thiogalactopyranoside (IPTG). lac repressor encoded by lacI
    300..845     +  CDS            BNIP3L (fragment): BNI3L_HUMAN - Also known as BNIP3A, BNIP3H, NIX. Experimental evidence at protein level: Swiss-Prot protein existence level 1. Induces apoptosis. Interacts with viral and cellular anti- apoptosis proteins. Can overcome the suppressors BCL-2 and BCL-XL, although high levels of BCL-XL expression will inhibit apoptosis. Inhibits apoptosis induced by BNIP3. Involved in mitochondrial quality control via its interaction with SPATA18/MIEAP: in response to mitochondrial damage, participates in mitochondrial protein catabolic process (also named MALM) leading to the degradation of damaged proteins insi
    876..1528    +  CDS            GST (fragment): glutathione S-transferase from Schistosoma japonicum
   1542..1583    +  CDS            S-Tag (fragment): affinity and epitope tag derived from pancreatic ribonuclease A
   1613..1630    +  CDS            SET1 (fragment): solubility-enhancement tag derived from T7 phage gene 10B
   1638..1685    +  terminator     T7 terminator: transcription terminator for bacteriophage T7 RNA polymerase
   1722..2177    +  rep_origin     f1 ori (sequence partly withheld): f1 bacteriophage origin of replication; arrow indicates direction of (+) strand synthesis
   2292..3152    -  CDS            AmpR: β-lactamase; bla; confers resistance to ampicillin, carbenicillin, and related antibiotics
   3153..3245    -  promoter       AmpR promoter: bla
   3326..3914    +  rep_origin     ori: high-copy-number ColE1/pMB1/pBR322/pUC origin of replication
   4100..4239    -  misc_feature   bom: basis of mobility region from pBR322
   4341..4532    -  CDS            rop: Rop protein, which maintains plasmids at low copy number; rop
   4549..4929    +  CDS            YPB1_ECOLX: Protein predicted: Swiss-Prot protein existence level 4. From Escherichia coli.
   4991..5055    -  CDS            TcR (fragment): tetracycline efflux protein; tet; confers resistance to tetracycline
   5070..5091    -  protein_bind   CAP binding site: CAP binding activates transcription in the presence of cAMP. E. coli catabolite activator protein
   5104..6186    -  CDS            lacI: lac repressor; lacI; The lac repressor binds to the lac operator to inhibit transcription in E. coli. This inhibition can be relieved by adding lactose or isopropyl-β-D-thiogalactopyranoside (IPTG).
   6187..6264    -  promoter       lacI promoter: lacI
   6272..6551    -  CDS            TcR (fragment): tetracycline efflux protein; tet; confers resistance to tetracycline
   6577..2       +  promoter       T7 promoter (across the origin): promoter for bacteriophage T7 RNA polymerase
>Addgene plasmid #223753 | pETDuet1_NIX(1-182aa)-THROMBIN-GST (E72A/L75A/D77A/E81A; deltaWIPI2) | addgene full sequence | sequence record 448300 | Addgene NGS Result
GGGGAATTGTGAGCGGATAACAATTCCCCTCTAGAAATAATTTTGTTTAACTTTAAGAAGGAGATATACC
ATGGGCAGCAGCCATCACCATCATCACCACAGCCAGGATCCGAATTCGAGCTCGGCGCGCCTGCAGGTCG
ACAAGCTTGCGGCCGCATAATGCTTAAGTCGAACAGAAAGTAATCGTATTGTACACGGCCGCATAATCGA
AATTAATACGACTCACTATAGGGGAATTGTGAGCGGATAACAATTCCCCATCTTAGTATATTAGTTAAGT
ATAAGAAGGAGATATACATATGTCGTCCCACCTAGTCGAGCCGCCGCCGCCCCTGCACAACAACAACAAC
AACTGCGAGGAAAATGAGCAGTCTCTGCCCCCGCCGGCCGGCCTCAACAGTTCCTGGGTGGAGCTACCCA
TGAACAGCAGCAATGGCAATGATAATGGCAATGGGAAAAATGGGGGGCTGGAACACGTACCATCCTCATC
CTCCATCCACAATGGAGACATGGCGAAGATTGCTTTGGCTGCACAACATGCATCAGGACAGAGTAGTTCC
AGAGGCAGTTCTCACTGTGACAGCCCTTCGCCACAAGAAGATGGGCAGATCATGTTTGATGTGGAAATGC
ACACCAGCAGGGACCATAGCTCTCAGTCAGAAGAAGAAGTTGTAGAAGGAGAGAAGGAAGTCGAGGCTTT
GAAGAAAAGTGCGGACTGGGTATCAGACTGGTCCAGTAGACCCGAAAACATTCCACCCAAGGAGTTCCAC
TTCAGACACCCTAAACGTTCTGTGTCTTTAAGCATGAGGAAAAGTGGAGCCATGAAGAAAGGGGGTATTT
TCTCCGGATCACTGGTTCCGCGTGGATCCGGCGGATCCCCTATACTAGGTTATTGGAAAATTAAGGGCCT
TGTGCAACCCACTCGACTTCTTTTGGAATATCTTGAAGAAAAATATGAAGAGCATTTGTATGAGCGCGAT
GAAGGTGATAAATGGCGAAACAAAAAGTTTGAATTGGGTTTGGAGTTTCCCAATCTTCCTTATTATATTG
ATGGTGATGTTAAATTAACACAGTCTATGGCCATCATACGTTATATAGCTGACAAGCACAACATGTTGGG
TGGTTGTCCAAAAGAGCGTGCAGAGATTTCAATGCTTGAAGGAGCGGTTTTGGATATTAGATACGGTGTT
TCGAGAATTGCATATAGTAAAGACTTTGAAACTCTCAAAGTTGATTTTCTTAGCAAGCTACCTGAAATGC
TGAAAATGTTCGAAGATCGTTTATGTCATAAAACATATTTAAATGGTGATCATGTAACCCATCCTGACTT
CATGTTGTATGACGCTCTTGATGTTGTTTTATACATGGACCCAATGTGCCTGGATGCGTTCCCAAAATTA
GTTTGTTTTAAAAAACGTATTGAAGCTATCCCACAAATTGATAAGTACTTGAAATCCAGCAAGTATATAG
CATGGCCTTTGCAGGGCTGGCAAGCCACGTTTGGTGGTGGCGACCATCCTCCAAAATAGCTCGAGTCTGG
TAAAGAAACCGCTGCTGCGAAATTTGAACGCCAGCACATGGACTCGTCTACTAGCGCAGCTTAATTAACC
TAGGCTGCTGCCACCGCTGAGCAATAACTAGCATAACCCCTTGGGGCCTCTAAACGGGTCTTGAGGGGTT
TTTTGCTGAAAGGAGGAACTATATCCGGATTGGCGAATGGG
[124 nt withheld, positions 1722-1845]
C
[91 nt withheld, positions 1847-1937]
A
[49 nt withheld, positions 1939-1987]
CCTTTGACGTTGGAGTCCACGTTCTTT
[37 nt withheld, positions 2015-2051]
ACCCTATCTCGGTCTATTCTTTTGATTTATAAGGGATTTTGCCGATTTCGGCCTATTGGTTAAAAAATGA
GCTGATTTAACAAAAATTTAACGCGAATTTTAACAAAATATTAACGTTTACAATTTCTGGCGGCACGATG
GCATGAGATTATCAAAAAGGATCTTCACCTAGATCCTTTTAAATTAAAAATGAAGTTTTAAATCAATCTA
AAGTATATATGAGTAAACTTGGTCTGACAGTTACCAATGCTTAATCAGTGAGGCACCTATCTCAGCGATC
TGTCTATTTCGTTCATCCATAGTTGCCTGACTCCCCGTCGTGTAGATAACTACGATACGGGAGGGCTTAC
CATCTGGCCCCAGTGCTGCAATGATACCGCGAGACCCACGCTCACCGGCTCCAGATTTATCAGCAATAAA
CCAGCCAGCCGGAAGGGCCGAGCGCAGAAGTGGTCCTGCAACTTTATCCGCCTCCATCCAGTCTATTAAT
TGTTGCCGGGAAGCTAGAGTAAGTAGTTCGCCAGTTAATAGTTTGCGCAACGTTGTTGCCATTGCTACAG
GCATCGTGGTGTCACGCTCGTCGTTTGGTATGGCTTCATTCAGCTCCGGTTCCCAACGATCAAGGCGAGT
TACATGATCCCCCATGTTGTGCAAAAAAGCGGTTAGCTCCTTCGGTCCTCCGATCGTTGTCAGAAGTAAG
TTGGCCGCAGTGTTATCACTCATGGTTATGGCAGCACTGCATAATTCTCTTACTGTCATGCCATCCGTAA
GATGCTTTTCTGTGACTGGTGAGTACTCAACCAAGTCATTCTGAGAATAGTGTATGCGGCGACCGAGTTG
CTCTTGCCCGGCGTCAATACGGGATAATACCGCGCCACATAGCAGAACTTTAAAAGTGCTCATCATTGGA
AAACGTTCTTCGGGGCGAAAACTCTCAAGGATCTTACCGCTGTTGAGATCCAGTTCGATGTAACCCACTC
GTGCACCCAACTGATCTTCAGCATCTTTTACTTTCACCAGCGTTTCTGGGTGAGCAAAAACAGGAAGGCA
AAATGCCGCAAAAAAGGGAATAAGGGCGACACGGAAATGTTGAATACTCATACTCTTCCTTTTTCAATCA
TGATTGAAGCATTTATCAGGGTTATTGTCTCATGAGCGGATACATATTTGAATGTATTTAGAAAAATAAA
CAAATAGGTCATGACCAAAATCCCTTAACGTGAGTTTTCGTTCCACTGAGCGTCAGACCCCGTAGAAAAG
ATCAAAGGATCTTCTTGAGATCCTTTTTTTCTGCGCGTAATCTGCTGCTTGCAAACAAAAAAACCACCGC
TACCAGCGGTGGTTTGTTTGCCGGATCAAGAGCTACCAACTCTTTTTCCGAAGGTAACTGGCTTCAGCAG
AGCGCAGATACCAAATACTGTCCTTCTAGTGTAGCCGTAGTTAGGCCACCACTTCAAGAACTCTGTAGCA
CCGCCTACATACCTCGCTCTGCTAATCCTGTTACCAGTGGCTGCTGCCAGTGGCGATAAGTCGTGTCTTA
CCGGGTTGGACTCAAGACGATAGTTACCGGATAAGGCGCAGCGGTCGGGCTGAACGGGGGGTTCGTGCAC
ACAGCCCAGCTTGGAGCGAACGACCTACACCGAACTGAGATACCTACAGCGTGAGCTATGAGAAAGCGCC
ACGCTTCCCGAAGGGAGAAAGGCGGACAGGTATCCGGTAAGCGGCAGGGTCGGAACAGGAGAGCGCACGA
GGGAGCTTCCAGGGGGAAACGCCTGGTATCTTTATAGTCCTGTCGGGTTTCGCCACCTCTGACTTGAGCG
TCGATTTTTGTGATGCTCGTCAGGGGGGCGGAGCCTATGGAAAAACGCCAGCAACGCGGCCTTTTTACGG
TTCCTGGCCTTTTGCTGGCCTTTTGCTCACATGTTCTTTCCTGCGTTATCCCCTGATTCTGTGGATAACC
GTATTACCGCCTTTGAGTGAGCTGATACCGCTCGCCGCAGCCGAACGACCGAGCGCAGCGAGTCAGTGAG
CGAGGAAGCGGAAGAGCGCCTGATGCGGTATTTTCTCCTTACGCATCTGTGCGGTATTTCACACCGCAAT
GGTGCACTCTCAGTACAATCTGCTCTGATGCCGCATAGTTAAGCCAGTATACACTCCGCTATCGCTACGT
GACTGGGTCATGGCTGCGCCCCGACACCCGCCAACACCCGCTGACGCGCCCTGACGGGCTTGTCTGCTCC
CGGCATCCGCTTACAGACAAGCTGTGACCGTCTCCGGGAGCTGCATGTGTCAGAGGTTTTCACCGTCATC
ACCGAAACGCGCGAGGCAGCTGCGGTAAAGCTCATCAGCGTGGTCGTGAAGCGATTCACAGATGTCTGCC
TGTTCATCCGCGTCCAGCTCGTTGAGTTTCTCCAGAAGCGTTAATGTCTGGCTTCTGATAAAGCGGGCCA
TGTTAAGGGCGGTTTTTTCCTGTTTGGTCACTGATGCCTCCGTGTAAGGGGGATTTCTGTTCATGGGGGT
AATGATACCGATGAAACGAGAGAGGATGCTCACGATACGGGTTACTGATGATGAACATGCCCGGTTACTG
GAACGTTGTGAGGGTAAACAACTGGCGGTATGGATGCGGCGGGACCAGAGAAAAATCACTCAGGGTCAAT
GCCAGCGCTTCGTTAATACAGATGTAGGTGTTCCACAGGGTAGCCAGCAGCATCCTGCGATGCAGATCCG
GAACATAATGGTGCAGGGCGCTGACTTCCGCGTTTCCAGACTTTACGAAACACGGAAACCGAAGACCATT
CATGTTGTTGCTCAGGTCGCAGACGTTTTGCAGCAGCAGTCGCTTCACGTTCGCTCGCGTATCGGTGATT
CATTCTGCTAACCAGTAAGGCAACCCCGCCAGCCTAGCCGGGTCCTCAACGACAGGAGCACGATCATGCT
AGTCATGCCCCGCGCCCACCGGAAGGAGCTGACTGGGTTGAAGGCTCTCAAGGGCATCGGTCGAGATCCC
GGTGCCTAATGAGTGAGCTAACTTACATTAATTGCGTTGCGCTCACTGCCCGCTTTCCAGTCGGGAAACC
TGTCGTGCCAGCTGCATTAATGAATCGGCCAACGCGCGGGGAGAGGCGGTTTGCGTATTGGGCGCCAGGG
TGGTTTTTCTTTTCACCAGTGAGACGGGCAACAGCTGATTGCCCTTCACCGCCTGGCCCTGAGAGAGTTG
CAGCAAGCGGTCCACGCTGGTTTGCCCCAGCAGGCGAAAATCCTGTTTGATGGTGGTTAACGGCGGGATA
TAACATGAGCTGTCTTCGGTATCGTCGTATCCCACTACCGAGATGTCCGCACCAACGCGCAGCCCGGACT
CGGTAATGGCGCGCATTGCGCCCAGCGCCATCTGATCGTTGGCAACCAGCATCGCAGTGGGAACGATGCC
CTCATTCAGCATTTGCATGGTTTGTTGAAAACCGGACATGGCACTCCAGTCGCCTTCCCGTTCCGCTATC
GGCTGAATTTGATTGCGAGTGAGATATTTATGCCAGCCAGCCAGACGCAGACGCGCCGAGACAGAACTTA
ATGGGCCCGCTAACAGCGCGATTTGCTGGTGACCCAATGCGACCAGATGCTCCACGCCCAGTCGCGTACC
GTCTTCATGGGAGAAAATAATACTGTTGATGGGTGTCTGGTCAGAGACATCAAGAAATAACGCCGGAACA
TTAGTGCAGGCAGCTTCCACAGCAATGGCATCCTGGTCATCCAGCGGATAGTTAATGATCAGCCCACTGA
CGCGTTGCGCGAGAAGATTGTGCACCGCCGCTTTACAGGCTTCGACGCCGCTTCGTTCTACCATCGACAC
CACCACGCTGGCACCCAGTTGATCGGCGCGAGATTTAATCGCCGCGACAATTTGCGACGGCGCGTGCAGG
GCCAGACTGGAGGTGGCAACGCCAATCAGCAACGACTGTTTGCCCGCCAGTTGTTGTGCCACGCGGTTGG
GAATGTAATTCAGCTCCGCCATCGCCGCTTCCACTTTTTCCCGCGTTTTCGCAGAAACGTGGCTGGCCTG
GTTCACCACGCGGGAAACGGTCTGATAAGAGACACCGGCATACTCTGCGACATCGTATAACGTTACTGGT
TTCACATTCACCACCCTGAATTGACTCTCTTCCGGGCGCTATCATGCCATACCGCGAAAGGTTTTGCGCC
ATTCGATGGTGTCCGGGATCTCGACGCTCTCCCTTATGCGACTCCTGCATTAGGAAGCAGCCCAGTAGTA
GGTTGAGGCCGTTGAGCACCGCCGCCGCAAGGAATGGTGCATGCAAGGAGATGGCGCCCAACAGTCCCCC
GGCCACGGGGCCTGCCACCATACCCACGCCGAAACAAGCGCTCATGAGCCCGAAGTGGCGAGCCCGATCT
TCCCCATCGGTGATGTCGGCGATATAGGCGCCAGCAACCGCACCTGTGGCGCCGGTGATGCCGGCCACGA
TGCGTCCGGCGTAGAGGATCGAGATCGATCTCGATCCCGCGAAATTAATACGACTCACTATA
